>Addgene plasmid #25601 | PPIL2 | depositor partial sequence | sequence record 12005 | Author sequence
GGCTACGTGCGGCTGCACACCAACAAGGGCGACCTCAACCTGGAGCTGCACTGCGACCTGACACCAAAAA
CCTGCGAAAACTTCATCAGGCTTTGCAAGAAGCATTATTACGATGGCACCATCTTCCACAGATCCATCCG
GAACTTTGTGATCCAAGGGGGCGACCCCACAGGCACAGGCACGGGTGGGGAGTCATACTGGGGGAAGCCC
TTCAAAGACGAGTTCCGGCCCAACCTCTCGCACACGGGCCGCGGCATCCTCAGCATGGCCAACTCCGGGC
CCAACAGCAACAGGTCTCAATTCTTCATCACGTTTCGCTCCTGTGCCTACCTGGACAAGAAGCATACCAT
CTTTGGACGGGTTGTTGGGGGCTTTGACGTACTGACAGCCATGGAGAATGTGGAGAGTGACCCCAAAACT
GACCGCCCTAAGGAGGAGATCCGCATTGATGCCACTACAGTGTTCGTGGACCCCTATGAGGAGGCCGATG
CCCAGATTGCGCAGGAGCGGAAGACACAGCTCAAGATAGCCCCG
