>Addgene plasmid #25601 | PPIL2 | addgene partial sequence | sequence record 31587 | 25601 with T7
ATTTTGTTTAACTTTAAGAAGGAGATATACCATGGGCAGCAGCCATCATCATCATCATCACAGCAGCGGC
CTGGTTCCGCGTGGTAGTGGCTACGTGCGGCTGCACACCAACAAGGGCGACCTCAACCTGGAGCTGCACT
GCGACCTGACACCAAAAACCTGCGAAAACTTCATCAGGCTTTGCAAGAAGCATTATTACGATGGCACCAT
CTTCCACAGATCCATCCGGAACTTTGTGATCCAAGGGGGCGACCCCACAGGCACAGGCACGGGTGGGGAG
TCATACTGGGGGAAGCCCTTCAAAGACGAGTTCCGGCCCAACCTCTCGCACACGGGCCGCGGCATCCTCA
GCATGGCCAACTCCGGGCCCAACAGCAACAGGTCTCAATTCTTCATCACGTTTCGCTCCTGTGCCTACCT
GGACAAGAAGCATACCATCTTTGGACGGGTTGTTGGGGGCTTTGACGTACTGACAGCCATGGAGAATGTG
GAGAGTGACCCCAAAACTGACCGCCCTAAGGAGGAGATCCGCATTGATGCCACTACAGTGTTCGTGGACC
CCTATGAGGAGGCCGATGCCCAGATTGCGCAGGAGCGGAAGACACAGCTCAAGGTAGCCCCGTGATGACG
AAGCTTGCGGCCGCACTCGAGCACCACCACCACCACCACTGAGATCCGGCTGCTAACAAAGCCCGAAAGG
AAGCTGAGTTGGCTGCTGCCACCGCTGAGCAATAACTAGCATAACCCCTTGGGGCCTCTAAACGGGTCTT
GAGGGGTTTTTTGCTGAAAGGAGGAACTATATCCGGATTGGCGAATGGG
[99 nt withheld, positions 820-918]
CT
