[The description below was written by a language model from this plasmid's Addgene catalogue record.]
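Description:
PPIL2 is a bacterial expression plasmid built on the pET28a-LIC backbone, a ligation-independent-cloning derivative of pET28a produced by a structural genomics consortium. The backbone is recorded as 7328 bp without insert. The plasmid is propagated in standard E. coli cloning strains under kanamycin selection and is listed as high copy. No feature table accompanies the record, so the origin of replication and the promoter are not explicitly stated. The use of T7 and T7-terminator sequencing primers is nevertheless consistent with the usual pET arrangement. In that arrangement, the insert sits between a T7 promoter and T7 terminator and is transcribed by T7 RNA polymerase in a suitable expression host.

The insert is a 534 bp fragment of human PPIL2 (peptidylprolyl isomerase-like 2, also known as CYC4, CYP60 or hCyP-60), a cyclophilin-family protein. It is fused to an N-terminal His tag that allows purification by immobilised metal affinity chromatography. The record notes that the insert may not be the full open reading frame, and its short length fits a truncated construct chosen to express well and crystallise. The exact residue boundaries and the domain covered are not given. The stated purpose is recombinant protein production in bacteria for structure determination, and the depositor links the construct to a deposited PDB structure of the protein. It is therefore mainly useful for producing purified PPIL2 fragment for crystallography, biophysical characterisation or biochemical assays. The cloning method is catalogued as restriction enzyme, even though the backbone is designed for ligation-independent cloning.
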