Addgene plasmid #25601: PPIL2
Purpose: Bacterial expression for structure determination; may not be full ORF
Depositing lab: Cheryl Arrowsmith. Depositing organization: University of Toronto.
Backbone
  Vector backbone: pET28a-LIC
  Backbone manufacturer: SGC
  Backbone size w/o insert (bp): 7328
  Vector type: Bacterial Expression
Growth in bacteria
  Bacterial resistance: Kanamycin, 50 μg/mL
  Growth temperature: 37°C
  Growth strain: DH5alpha
  Copy number: High Copy
Gene/Insert
  Gene/Insert name: PPIL2 (alt names: PDB: 1ZKC; Peptidylprolyl Isomerase-Like 2 Isoform b; CYC4, CYP60, FLJ39930, hCyP-60, MGC33174, MGC787)
  Species: H. sapiens (human)
  Insert size (bp): 534
  Entrez Gene: PPIL2 (a.k.a. CYC4, CYP60, Cyp-60, UBOX7, hCyP-60)
  Tag / fusion protein: His (N terminal on insert)
  Cloning method: Restriction Enzyme
  Sequencing primers: 5′ T7; 3′ T7-term
Terms and licenses: Academic/Nonprofit Terms; Industry Terms: Not Available to Industry
Depositor comments: PDB: 1ZKC http://www.thesgc.org/structures/1ZKC/
How to cite: PPIL2 was a gift from Cheryl Arrowsmith (Addgene plasmid # 25601 ; http://n2t.net/addgene:25601 ; RRID:Addgene_25601)
